>Addgene plasmid #235546 | pEasiLV-MCS-coICP0fxe | addgene full sequence | sequence record 472889 | Addgene NGS Result
AGGTGGCACTTTTCGGGGAAATGTGCGCGGAACCCCTATTTGTTTATTTTTCTAAATACATTCAAATATG
TATCCGCTCATGAGACAATAACCCTGATAAATGCTTCAATAATATTGAAAAAGGAAGAGTATGAGTATTC
AACATTTCCGTGTCGCCCTTATTCCCTTTTTTGCGGCATTTTGCCTTCCTGTTTTTGCTCACCCAGAAAC
GCTGGTGAAAGTAAAAGATGCTGAAGATCAGTTGGGTGCACGAGTGGGTTACATCGAACTGGATCTCAAC
AGCGGTAAGATCCTTGAGAGTTTTCGCCCCGAAGAACGTTTTCCAATGATGAGCACTTTTAAAGTTCTGC
TATGTGGCGCGGTATTATCCCGTATTGACGCCGGGCAAGAGCAACTCGGTCGCCGCATACACTATTCTCA
GAATGACTTGGTTGAGTACTCACCAGTCACAGAAAAGCATCTTACGGATGGCATGACAGTAAGAGAATTA
TGCAGTGCTGCCATAACCATGAGTGATAACACTGCGGCCAACTTACTTCTGACAACGATCGGAGGACCGA
AGGAGCTAACCGCTTTTTTGCACAACATGGGGGATCATGTAACTCGCCTTGATCGTTGGGAACCGGAGCT
GAATGAAGCCATACCAAACGACGAGCGTGACACCACGATGCCTGTAGCAATGGCAACAACGTTGCGCAAA
CTATTAACTGGCGAACTACTTACTCTAGCTTCCCGGCAACAATTAATAGACTGGATGGAGGCGGATAAAG
TTGCAGGACCACTTCTGCGCTCGGCCCTTCCGGCTGGCTGGTTTATTGCTGATAAATCTGGAGCCGGTGA
GCGTGGGTCTCGCGGTATCATTGCAGCACTGGGGCCAGATGGTAAGCCCTCCCGTATCGTAGTTATCTAC
ACGACGGGGAGTCAGGCAACTATGGATGAACGAAATAGACAGATCGCTGAGATAGGTGCCTCACTGATTA
AGCATTGGTAACTGTCAGACCAAGTTTACTCATATATACTTTAGATTGATTTAAAACTTCATTTTTAATT
TAAAAGGATCTAGGTGAAGATCCTTTTTGATAATCTCATGACCAAAATCCCTTAACGTGAGTTTTCGTTC
CACTGAGCGTCAGACCCCGTAGAAAAGATCAAAGGATCTTCTTGAGATCCTTTTTTTCTGCGCGTAATCT
GCTGCTTGCAAACAAAAAAACCACCGCTACCAGCGGTGGTTTGTTTGCCGGATCAAGAGCTACCAACTCT
TTTTCCGAAGGTAACTGGCTTCAGCAGAGCGCAGATACCAAATACTGTTCTTCTAGTGTAGCCGTAGTTA
GGCCACCACTTCAAGAACTCTGTAGCACCGCCTACATACCTCGCTCTGCTAATCCTGTTACCAGTGGCTG
CTGCCAGTGGCGATAAGTCGTGTCTTACCGGGTTGGACTCAAGACGATAGTTACCGGATAAGGCGCAGCG
GTCGGGCTGAACGGGGGGTTCGTGCACACAGCCCAGCTTGGAGCGAACGACCTACACCGAACTGAGATAC
CTACAGCGTGAGCTATGAGAAAGCGCCACGCTTCCCGAAGGGAGAAAGGCGGACAGGTATCCGGTAAGCG
GCAGGGTCGGAACAGGAGAGCGCACGAGGGAGCTTCCAGGGGGAAACGCCTGGTATCTTTATAGTCCTGT
CGGGTTTCGCCACCTCTGACTTGAGCGTCGATTTTTGTGATGCTCGTCAGGGGGGCGGAGCCTATGGAAA
AACGCCAGCAACGCGGCCTTTTTACGGTTCCTGGCCTTTTGCTGGCCTTTTGCTCACATGTTCTTTCCTG
CGTTATCCCCTGATTCTGTGGATAACCGTATTACCGCCTTTGAGTGAGCTGATACCGCTCGCCGCAGCCG
AACGACCGAGCGCAGCGAGTCAGTGAGCGAGGAAGCGGAAGAGCGCCCAATACGCAAACCGCCTCTCCCC
GCGCGTTGGCCGATTCATTAATGCAGCTGGCACGACAGGTTTCCCGACTGGAAAGCGGGCAGTGAGCGCA
ACGCAATTAATGTGAGTTAGCTCACTCATTAGGCACCCCAGGCTTTACACTTTATGCTTCCGGCTCGTAT
GTTGTGTGGAATTGTGAGCGGATAACAATTTCACACAGGAAACAGCTATGACCATGATTACGCCAAGCGC
GCAATTAACCCTCACTAAAGGGAACAAAAGCTGGAGCTGCAAGCTTAATGTAGTCTTATGCAATACTCTT
GTAGTCTTGCAACATGGTAACGATGAGTTAGCAACATGCCTTACAAGGAGAGAAAAAGCACCGTGCATGC
CGATTGGTGGAAGTAAGGTGGTACGATCGTGCCTTATTAGGAAGGCAACAGACGGGTCTGACATGGATTG
GACGAACCACTGAATTGCCGCATTGCAGAGATATTGTATTTAAGTGCCTAGCTCGATACATAAACGGGTC
TCTCTGGTTAGACCAGATCTGAGCCTGGGAGCTCTCTGGCTAACTAGGGAACCCACTGCTTAAGCCTCAA
TAAAGCTTGCCTTGAGTGCTTCAAGTAGTGTGTGCCCGTCTGTTGTGTGACTCTGGTAACTAGAGATCCC
TCAGACCCTTTTAGTCAGTGTGGAAAATCTCTAGCAGTGGCGCCCGAACAGGGACTTGAAAGCGAAAGGG
AAACCAGAGGAGCTCTCTCGACGCAGGACTCGGCTTGCTGAAGCGCGCACGGCAAGAGGCGAGGGGCGGC
GACTGGTGAGTACGCCAAAAATTTTGACTAGCGGAGGCTAGAAGGAGAGAGATGGGTGCGAGAGCGTCAG
TATTAAGCGGGGGAGAATTAGATCGCGATGGGAAAAAATTCGGTTAAGGCCAGGGGGAAAGAAAAAATAT
AAATTAAAACATATAGTATGGGCAAGCAGGGAGCTAGAACGATTCGCAGTTAATCCTGGCCTGTTAGAAA
CATCAGAAGGCTGTAGACAAATACTGGGACAGCTACAACCATCCCTTCAGACAGGATCAGAAGAACTTAG
ATCATTATATAATACAGTAGCAACCCTCTATTGTGTGCATCAAAGGATAGAGATAAAAGACACCAAGGAA
GCTTTAGACAAGATAGAGGAAGAGCAAAACAAAAGTAAGACCACCGCACAGCAAGCGGCCGCTGATCTTC
AGACCTGGAGGAGGAGATATGAGGGACAATTGGAGAAGTGAATTATATAAATATAAAGTAGTAAAAATTG
AACCATTAGGAGTAGCACCCACCAAGGCAAAGAGAAGAGTGGTGCAGAGAGAAAAAAGAGCAGTGGGAAT
AGGAGCTTTGTTCCTTGGGTTCTTGGGAGCAGCAGGAAGCACTATGGGCGCAGCGTCAATGACGCTGACG
GTACAGGCCAGACAATTATTGTCTGGTATAGTGCAGCAGCAGAACAATTTGCTGAGGGCTATTGAGGCGC
AACAGCATCTGTTGCAACTCACAGTCTGGGGCATCAAGCAGCTCCAGGCAAGAATCCTGGCTGTGGAAAG
ATACCTAAAGGATCAACAGCTCCTGGGGATTTGGGGTTGCTCTGGAAAACTCATTTGCACCACTGCTGTG
CCTTGGAATGCTAGTTGGAGTAATAAATCTCTGGAACAGATTTGGAATCACACGACCTGGATGGAGTGGG
ACAGAGAAATTAACAATTACACAAGCTTAATACACTCCTTAATTGAAGAATCGCAAAACCAGCAAGAAAA
GAATGAACAAGAATTATTGGAATTAGATAAATGGGCAAGTTTGTGGAATTGGTTTAACATAACAAATTGG
CTGTGGTATATAAAATTATTCATAATGATAGTAGGAGGCTTGGTAGGTTTAAGAATAGTTTTTGCTGTAC
TTTCTATAGTGAATAGAGTTAGGCAGGGATATTCACCATTATCGTTTCAGACCCACCTCCCAACCCCGAG
GGGACCCGACAGGCCCGAAGGAATAGAAGAAGAAGGTGGAGAGAGAGACAGAGACAGATCCATTCGATTA
GTGAACGGATCTCGACGGTATCGGTTAACTTTTAAAAGAAAAGGGGGGATTGGGGGGTACAGTGCAGGGG
AAAGAATAGTAGACATAATAGCAACAGACATACAAACTAAAGAATTACAAAAACAAATTACAAAAATTCA
AAATTTTATAGATATCCCATAGAGCCCACCGCATCCCCAGCATGCCTGCTATTGTCTTCCCAATCCTCCC
CCTTGCTGTCCTGCCCCACCCCACCCCCCAGAATAGAATGACACCTACTCAGACAATGCGATGCAATTTC
CTCATTTTATTAGGAAAGGACAGTGGGAGTGGCACCTTCCAGGGTCAAGGAAGGCACGGGGGAGGGGCAA
ACAACAGATGGCTGGAAACTAGAAGGCACAGTCGAGACACTAGTCTACTGGAACAGGTGGTGGCGGGCCT
CGGCGCGCTCGTACTGCTCCACCACGGTGTAGTCCTCGTTGTGGGAGGTGATGTCGAGCTTGTAGTCCAC
GTAGTGGTAGCCGGGCAGCTTCACGGGCTTCTTGGCCATGTAGATGGACTTGAACTCACACAGGTAGTGG
CCGCCGCCCTTCAGCTTCAGCGCCATGTGGTTCTCGCCCTTCAGCACGCCGTCGCGGGGGTAGTTGCGCT
CAGTGGAGGGCTCCCAGCCCAGAGTCTTCTTCTGCATTACGGGGCCGTCGGAGGGGAAGTTCACGCCGAT
GAACTTCACGTGGTAGATGAGGGTGCCGTCCTGCAGGGAGGAGTCCTGGGTCACGGTCACCACGCCGCCG
TCCTCGAAGTTCATCACGCGCTCCCACTTGAAGCCCTCGGGGAAGGACTGCTTGAGGTAGTCGGGGATGT
CGGCGGGGTGCTTGATGTACGCCTTGGAGCCGTAGAAGAACTGGGGGGACAGGATGTCCCAGGCGAAGGG
CAGGGGGCCGCCCTTGGTCACTTGCAGCTTGGCGGTCTGGGTGCCCTCGTAGGGCTTGCCCTCGCCCACG
CCCTCGATCTCGAACTCGTGGCCGTTCACGGAGCCCTCCATGTGCACCTTGAAGCGCATGAAGGGCTTGA
TGACGTTCTCAGTGCTATCCATGTCGACTGGGCCAGGATTCTCCTCGACGTCACCGCATGTTAGCAGACT
TCCTCTGCCCTCTCCACTGCCACGCGTTCCTCCGCCCCCGGGGAGCATGTCAAGGTCAAAATCGTCAAGA
GCGTCAGCAGGCAGCATATCAAGGTCAAAGTCGTCAAGGGCATCGGCTGGGAGCATGTCTAAGTCAAAAT
CGTCAAGGGCGTCGGTCGGCCCGCCGCTTTCGCACTTTAGCTGTTTCTCCAGGCCACATATGATTAGTTC
CAGGCCGAAAAGGAAGGCAGGTTCGGCTCCCTGCCGGTCGAACAGCTCAATTGCTTGTCTCAGAAGTGGG
GGCATAGAATCGGTGGTAGGTGTCTCTCTTTCCTCTTTTGCTACTTGATGCTCCTGTTCCTCCAATACGC
AGCCCAGTGTAAAGTGGCCCACGGCGGACAGAGCGTACAGTGCGTTCTCCAGGGAGAAGCCTTGCTGACA
CAGGAACGCGAGCTGATTTTCCAGGGTTTCGTACTGTTTCTCTGTTGGGCGGGTGCCGAGATGCACTTTA
GCCCCGTCGCGATGTGAGAGGAGAGCACAGCGGTATGACTTGGCGTTGTTCCGCAGAAAGTCTTGCCATG
ACTCGCCTTCCAGGGGGCAGAAGTGGGTATGATGCCTGTCCAGCATCTCGATTGGCAGGGCATCGAGCAG
GGCCCGCTTGTTCTTCACGTGCCAGTACAGGGTAGGCTGCTCAACTCCCAGCTTTTGAGCGAGTTTCCTT
GTCGTCAGGCCTTCGATACCGACACCATTGAGTAATTCCAGAGCTCCGTTTATGACTTTGCTCTTGTCCA
GTCTAGACATGGTTGTGGCCATATTATCATCGTGTTTTTCAAAGGAAAACCACGTCCCCGTGGTTCGGGG
GGCCTAGACGTTTTTTTAACCTCGACTAAACACATGTAAAGCATGTGCACCGAGGCCCCAGATCAGATCC
CATACAATGGGGTACCTTCTGGGCATCCTTCAGCCCCTTGTTGAATACGCTTGAGGAGAGCCATTTGACT
CTTTCCACAACTATCCAACTCACAACGTGGCACTGGGGTTGTGCCGCCTTTGCAGGTGTATCTTATACAC
GTGGCTTTTGGCCGCAGAGGCACCTGTCGCCAGGTGGGGGGTTCCGCTGCCTGCAAAGGGTCGCTACAGA
CGTTGTTTGTCTTCAAGAAGCTTCCAGAGGAACTGCTTCCTTCACGACATTCAACAGACCTTGCATTCCT
TTGGCGAGAGGGGAAAGACCCCTAGGAATGCTCGTCAAGAAGACAGGGCCAGGTTTCCGGGCCCTCACAT
TGCCAAAAGACGGCAATATGGTGGAAAATAACATATAGACAAACGCACACCGGCCTTATTCCAAGCGGCT
TCGGCCAGTAACGTTAGGGGGGGGGGGGCGGAATTCTAGAGTCGCGGCCGCCTACACATTGATCCTAGCA
GAAGCACAGGCTGCAGATGCATCTCGAGTCACTGCTTTCCCTCGTCTCTTGTGGAAGCGCCTTGCTCGCC
GGACCAAGGATGTCTGCTCCTCAGAGATCTAAAATCCAGAGCGCCGACGAGGGTTCCTTGGTCGAACAGC
ATATTGCCCACGGGTGTCATCCAGAGGCTATTCCATTCGCTAGCGGGGGCTGTGGGGTACTCGGGAGGCA
TCACGTGGTTTCCGGCTGTCTCGGGGAGGAGTGTCCTTCTAGACCAGCCGGGCACGGCAGCTCTCAGTCT
GGTAGCCATGTTGCCGGTCTGATCCACCAGCACCACATAGGCGCCAATGTTTCCGGTCTCCATGTCGAGG
ATGGGCAGACAATCTCCGGTGATGGTTTTGTTCACGTAGGGGCTCAGAGCCACCACGCTGCTGACTCCGC
TGATAGGCAGATACCTTGTCAGTCCTCCGGCGGGCACAGCGCCGCTGGTCTCAGCATGTCTTGTCTTTCT
AGCGCACTTTCTGGGGCCCCTAGGGCCGCTAGCGGCTCTAGGTCCCAGAGAGGTTTCCTCTTGTCTTCCT
CCGAGGGCTCCGACAGCTCCTCCGCTGGAAGCGCTAGCGCTGCTGCTAGCAGCTCCGGCAGCGCTGCTAG
CGGCTCCAGCGGGTGTAGGAGCGCTGCTGGAGCTGGCGGAGCTGGAGCTAGCGGAAGCGGCGGAGGATGT
CAGAGGTGTTCCGGGTCCGCCTTGGCCTCTGCCTCCGGGGCCGGAATCGCTAGGAGGGTGTGTGGCGGCT
CTTTTAGCGCCGGCGGGAGCGAGGGGAGGTCTTGTGGACTGAGGGCTGGGGTTCTCTTGGCCGGAGCCCC
TTCTCTTTCTAGGCCTCACGGCGGCTTCTTGCTCCACGCTAGCGGCGGAAGGCAGAGGAGCGGCTCCGGA
AGGAGCAGCTCCTCTGCTAGGTCCGTGTCCGCCTTCCACGCCGGGTCCTCCGCTGCCTCTAGCGACTGTA
GCCCTAGCTCTGCACAGAGATTGCTCTTGATTGGCAGCTTGAGCCAGAGAGCTATGGGACTGGGGCACTC
TTCTAGCATCGGCGGGTCTGGCGGCGGGTTCAGCTCCGGGGGCGGGGGCCCTAGGTCCGGGGCCGGGAGG
AGGGGCTCTCACGCAAGGAGCGACAGCAGCCCTAGGTCTGGCGGGTCCGCTGGCAGCAGCGCTGGCGGGA
GGGCCGGGCCTAGGGGCGCTGCCGGGCATAGGAGCGGCGGGAGGCCTATGAGGGGAGGCGGGGGGGCTGT
CGCTGATCACAATGGGGTCTCTATTGTTAGCGAGAGGAGCGGGTCTGTTCACCAGAGGTCCGGTTCTTCC
TCTGGGCCTTCCGGCTTCGGCCTCCACCACTCCCACTCCGACTCCGACTCCTCCGCTAGGTCCGGAAGCT
CCTCTAGGGGCGGCAGCTCTGCTTTGTCTGCTGCCGCCGCCTCCGGAGCTGTTGGTGGTGGTGTTTGTGT
TGCTGCTTCCGTGGGGTCCAATGGGAGCGCTAGGGGGAGCTGTCCTAGCAGCGGCGGGTTGAGGGGCAGC
ATGGCTGGCTCCGCCGGTCACGGGAGGAGCGGCAGCGCCTCTCCTAGGAGGAGCTCTAGGTGTTCTCCTA
GGGGCGGGGGGCACGTAGTCGGCATCATCGAGGTCGTCGTCGTCTTCGTCTGTTGTAGGCTCGGGGTGTG
TAGGGGACAGAGCCCTCACTGTGTGTCCTCCGAGGGTCAGATATCTAGGAGCAAACCTCTGATTGCCGGT
CCAGATGAAATCCACGGCTGTGCCGGCCCTCACAGCTTCTTCAGCTTCCATTCTTGTTTGGGGGTCGTTG
ACGATAGGAATGGTGCTAAAGGAGCCGCTAGGTGTCACTCCGACGATCAGATACACCAGTTTAGCGTTAC
ACAGAGGGCATGTGTTACCACGAATTGGAATACCTCTGGGAGGAGCGCCTCCACAGCTTCCGGGGTCTTC
CTCTCTAGGAGGGCTGCCGCCGGACACAGCTCCTCCATCGACGCCTTGAGGGCCCAGCAGTCCGGTCTCG
AAGAGCTCGGTATCTGTGGAATCGGCCTCGCTAGCGGAGTCGTCATCGTGGTGGTCAGCGTCGCCTCTTC
CTCCCACCTCTGTCTCAGCTTCGGAATCGCTGCTATCGGGGAGGTCCCTATCACAAGGGAAGACCCACAC
GTCGGGGGCGGGTTCTCTTTGGGGTCTTCCCTCGGGTCTTCTTGTGCTGGCTCCGGGTCTAGGCTCCATG
GATCCCCGGGTACCGAGCTCGAATTCGGGGCCGCGGAGGCTGGATCGGTCCCGGTGTCTTCTATGGAGGT
CAAAACAGCGTGGATGGCGTCTCCAGGCGATCTGACGGTTCACTAAACGAGCTCTGCTTATATAGGCCTC
CCACCGTACACGCCTACCTCGACCCGGGTACCGAGCTCGACTTTCACTTTTCTCTATCACTGATAGGGAG
TGGTAAACTCGACTTTCACTTTTCTCTATCACTGATAGGGAGTGGTAAACTCGACTTTCACTTTTCTCTA
TCACTGATAGGGAGTGGTAAACTCGACTTTCACTTTTCTCTATCACTGATAGGGAGTGGTAAACTCGACT
TTCACTTTTCTCTATCACTGATAGGGAGTGGTAAACTCGACTTTCACTTTTCTCTATCACTGATAGGGAG
TGGTAAACTCGACTTTCACTTTTCTCTATCACTGATAGGGAGTGGTAAACTCGATATCGATAGAGAAATG
TTCTGGCACCTGCACTTGCACTGGGGACAGCCTATTTTGCTAGTTTGTTTTGTTTCGTTTTGTTTTGATG
GAGAGCGTATGTTAGTACTATCAATTCACACAAAAAACCAACACACAGATGTAATGAAAATAAAGATATT
TTATTGCTAGTCTCGACAATCAACCTCTGGATTACAAAATTTGTGAAAGATTGACTGGTATTCTTAACTA
TGTTGCTCCTTTTACGCTATGTGGATACGCTGCTTTAATGCCTTTGTATCATGCTATTGCTTCCCGTATG
GCTTTCATTTTCTCCTCCTTGTATAAATCCTGGTTGCTGTCTCTTTATGAGGAGTTGTGGCCCGTTGTCA
GGCAACGTGGCGTGGTGTGCACTGTGTTTGCTGACGCAACCCCCACTGGTTGGGGCATTGCCACCACCTG
TCAGCTCCTTTCCGGGACTTTCGCTTTCCCCCTCCCTATTGCCACGGCGGAACTCATCGCCGCCTGCCTT
GCCCGCTGCTGGACAGGGGCTCGGCTGTTGGGCACTGACAATTCCGTGGTGTTGTCGGGGAAGCTGACGT
CCTTTCCATGGCTGCTCGCCTGTGTTGCCACCTGGATTCTGCGCGGGACGTCCTTCTGCTACGTCCCTTC
GGCCCTCAATCCAGCGGACCTTCCTTCCCGCGGCCTGCTGCCGGCTCTGCGGCCTCTTCCGCGTCTTCGC
CTTCGCCCTCAGACGAGTCGGATCTCCCTTTGGGCCGCCTCCCCGCCTGGAATTCGAGCTCGGTACCTTT
AAGACCAATGACTTACAAGGCAGCTGTAGATCTTAGCCACTTTTTAAAAGAAAAGGGGGGACTGGAAGGG
CTAATTCACTCCCAACGAAGACAAGATCTGCTTTTTGCTTGTACTGGGTCTCTCTGGTTAGACCAGATCT
GAGCCTGGGAGCTCTCTGGCTAACTAGGGAACCCACTGCTTAAGCCTCAATAAAGCTTGCCTTGAGTGCT
TCAAGTAGTGTGTGCCCGTCTGTTGTGTGACTCTGGTAACTAGAGATCCCTCAGACCCTTTTAGTCAGTG
TGGAAAATCTCTAGCAGTAGTAGTTCATGTCATCTTATTATTCAGTATTTATAACTTGCAAAGAAATGAA
TATCAGAGAGTGAGAGGAACTTGTTTATTGCAGCTTATAATGGTTACAAATAAAGCAATAGCATCACAAA
TTTCACAAATAAAGCATTTTTTTCACTGCATTCTAGTTGTGGTTTGTCCAAACTCATCAATGTATCTTAT
CATGTCTGGCTCTAGCTATCCCGCCCCTAACTCCGCCCATCCCGCCCCTAACTCCGCCCAGTTCCGCCCA
TTCTCCGCCCCATGGCTGACTAATTTTTTTTATTTATGCAGAGGCCGAGGCCGCCTCGGCCTCTGAGCTA
TTCCAGAAGTAGTGAGGAGGCTTTTTTGGAGGCCTAGGGACGTACCCAATTCGCCCTATAGTGAGTCGTA
TTACGCGCGCTCACTGGCCGTCGTTTTACAACGTCGTGACTGGGAAAACCCTGGCGTTACCCAACTTAAT
CGCCTTGCAGCACATCCCCCTTTCGCCAGCTGGCGTAATAGCGAAGAGGCCCGCACCGATCGCCCTTCCC
AACAGTTGCGCAGCCTGAATGGCGAATGGG
[124 nt withheld, positions 10881-11004]
C
[91 nt withheld, positions 11006-11096]
A
[49 nt withheld, positions 11098-11146]
CCTTTGACGTTGGAGTCCACGTTCTTT
[37 nt withheld, positions 11174-11210]
ACCCTATCTCGGTCTATTCTTTTGATTTATAAGGGATTTTGCCGATTTCGGCCTATTGGTTAAAAAATGA
GCTGATTTAACAAAAATTTAACGCGAATTTTAACAAAATATTAACGCTTACAATTT
Features (pLannotate 1.2.2; 36 found; start..end, strand, type, name):
     26..130     +  promoter       AmpR promoter: bla
    131..991     +  CDS            AmpR: β-lactamase; bla; confers resistance to ampicillin, carbenicillin, and related antibiotics
   1162..1750    +  rep_origin     ori: high-copy-number ColE1/pMB1/pBR322/pUC origin of replication
   1933..2025    +  CDS            lacI (fragment): lac repressor; lacI; The lac repressor binds to the lac operator to inhibit transcription in E. coli. This inhibition can be relieved by adding lactose or isopropyl-β-D-thiogalactopyranoside (IPTG).
   2038..2059    +  protein_bind   CAP binding site: CAP binding activates transcription in the presence of cAMP. E. coli catabolite activator protein
   2074..2104    +  promoter       lac promoter: promoter for the E. coli lac operon
   2108..2130    +  protein_bind   lac operator (fragment): The lac repressor binds to the lac operator to inhibit transcription in E. coli. This inhibition can be relieved by adding lactose or isopropyl-β-D-thiogalactopyranoside (IPTG). lac repressor encoded by lacI
   2173..2191    +  promoter       T3 promoter: promoter for bacteriophage T3 RNA polymerase
   2219..2445    +  promoter       RSV promoter: Rous sarcoma virus enhancer/promoter
   2446..2626    +  LTR            5' LTR (truncated): truncated 5' long terminal repeat (LTR) from HIV-1
   2673..2798    +  misc_feature   HIV-1 Ψ: packaging signal of human immunodeficiency virus type 1
   2782..3145    +  CDS            HIV-1 gag (fragment): gag protein from human immunodeficiency virus 1; gag
   3291..3524    +  misc_feature   RRE: The Rev response element (RRE) of HIV-1 allows for Rev-dependent mRNA export from the nucleus to the cytoplasm.
   3901..4001    +  CDS            Rev (fragment): human immunodeficiency virus 1 (HIV-1) Rev protein; rev; enhances nuclear export of unspliced and incompletely spliced viral mRNAs
   4020..4137    +  misc_feature   cPPT/CTS: central polypurine tract and central termination sequence of HIV-1
   4147..4371    -  polyA_signal   bGH poly(A) signal: bovine growth hormone polyadenylation signal
   4385..5062    -  CDS            E2-Crimson: far-red noncytotoxic tetrameric variant of DsRed fluorescent protein (Strack et al., 2009) mammalian codon-optimized
   5153..5263    -  CDS            VP48: 3 tandem repeats of the minimal activation domain of herpes simplex virus VP16 (Cheng et al., 2013)
   5193..5890    -  CDS            rtTA3 (fragment): reverse tetracycline transactivator 3 activates expression from Tet-responsive promoters in the presence of doxycycline
   5904..6366    -  misc_feature   IRES: internal ribosome entry site (IRES) of the encephalomyocarditis virus (EMCV)
   6492..6526    -  CDS            d4EGFP (fragment): EGFP destabilized by a mutated version of residues 422-461 of mouse ornithine decarboxylase, giving an in vivo half-life of ~4 hours mammalian codon-optimized
   6542..8749    -  CDS            ICP0 (fragment): ICP0_HHV11 - Also known as IE110. Experimental evidence at protein level: Swiss-Prot protein existence level 1. Evades nuclear antiviral defenses triggered by dsDNA viruses. Acts during the initial stages of lytic infection and the reactivation of latent viral genome. Prevents the antiviral effect of nuclear bodies by degrading host PML and SP100. Prevents antiviral response to viral DNA induced by IFI16 by degrading it. Additionally, inhibits host IRF3 nuclear signaling to prevent interferon production by the infected cells. Interestingly, the E3 ubiquitin ligase activity associated with the
   8750..8776    -  misc_feature   MCS (fragment): pUC18/19 multiple cloning site
   8870..8908    -  promoter       minimal CMV promoter: human cytomegalovirus (CMV) immediate early promoter
   8913..8930    -  misc_feature   MCS (fragment): pUC18/19 multiple cloning site
   8941..9211    -  protein_bind   tetracycline response element: contains seven copies of the tetracycline operator tetO tetracycline repressor TetR
   9232..9323    -  misc_feature   pause site: RNA polymerase II transcriptional pause signal from the human α2 globin gene
   9337..9385    -  polyA_signal   poly(A) signal: synthetic polyadenylation signal
   9398..9986    +  misc_feature   WPRE: woodchuck hepatitis virus posttranscriptional regulatory element
  10003..10071   +  CDS            nef (fragment): NEF_HV1Z2 - Experimental evidence at protein level: Swiss-Prot protein existence level 1. Extracellular Nef protein targets CD4(+) T-lymphocytes for apoptosis by interacting with CXCR4 surface receptors. From Human immunodeficiency virus type 1 group M subtype D (isolate Z2/CDC-Z34) (HIV-1).
  10073..10306   +  LTR            3' LTR (ΔU3): self-inactivating 3' long terminal repeat (LTR) from HIV-1
  10378..10499   +  polyA_signal   SV40 poly(A) signal: SV40 polyadenylation signal
  10539..10674   +  rep_origin     SV40 ori: SV40 origin of replication
  10695..10713   -  promoter       T7 promoter: promoter for bacteriophage T7 RNA polymerase
  10721..10876   +  CDS            lacZα (fragment): LacZα fragment of β-galactosidase; lacZ fragment
  10881..11309   +  rep_origin     f1 ori (sequence partly withheld): f1 bacteriophage origin of replication; arrow indicates direction of (+) strand synthesis
