[The description below was written by a language model from this plasmid's Addgene catalogue record and pLannotate feature annotations shown in this document.]
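Description:
pEasiLV-MCS-coICP0fxe is an 11.3 kb third-generation-style, self-inactivating HIV-1 lentiviral transfer plasmid built on the pEasiLV-MCS backbone for doxycycline-inducible expression of a mutant herpes simplex virus 1 ICP0 protein. It is propagated in E. coli through a high-copy ColE1/pUC origin with ampicillin resistance, and also carries an f1 origin and an SV40 origin. The viral genome is driven in packaging cells by an RSV promoter fused to a truncated 5' LTR, followed by the Ψ packaging signal with a gag fragment, the RRE for Rev-dependent export, and the cPPT/CTS. It ends with a WPRE and a ΔU3 3' LTR, then an SV40 polyadenylation signal.

The payload lies in reverse orientation relative to the viral genome, between the cPPT and WPRE. A tetracycline response element with seven tetO copies and a minimal CMV promoter drives the ICP0 coding sequence. The "co" in the name suggests it is codon-optimised, though the record does not say so. This FXE variant lacks residues 106-149, removing the RING domain associated with ICP0's E3 ubiquitin ligase activity. Downstream on the same transcript, an EMCV IRES precedes an rtTA3 reverse transactivator and the far-red reporter E2-Crimson, terminated by a bGH poly(A) signal. How rtTA3 and E2-Crimson are linked is not annotated. This layout implies an all-in-one autoregulatory system in which doxycycline-bound rtTA3 amplifies its own expression along with ICP0 and the reporter. A synthetic poly(A) signal and a transcriptional pause site upstream of the TRE presumably insulate it from read-through. A very short fragment annotated as d4EGFP follows ICP0, and its role is unclear.

The associated work concerns viral-protein-triggered centromeric DNA amplification and nuclear cGAS activation, where this construct plausibly serves as a RING-deficient comparison to wild-type ICP0.
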