Addgene plasmid #235546: pEasiLV-MCS-coICP0fxe
Purpose: To express ICP0-FXE (ICP0 ∆106-149, doxycycline inducible)
Depositing lab: Nicolas Manel. Publication: Centromeric DNA amplification triggered by viral proteins activates nuclear cGAS. Lahaye X, Tran Van P, Chakraborty C, Shmakova A, Cao NTB, Ferran H, Ait-Mohamed O, Maurin M, Waterfall JJ, Kaufer BB, Fischer P, Hennig T, Dolken L, Lomonte P, Fachinetti D, Manel N. Cell. 2025 May 29:S0092-8674(25)00556-2. doi: 10.1016/j.cell.2025.05.008. PubMed 40460826.
Backbone
  Vector backbone: pEasiLV-MCS
  Vector type: Lentiviral
Growth in bacteria
  Bacterial resistance: Ampicillin, 100 μg/mL
  Growth temperature: 30°C
  Growth strain: NEB Stable
  Copy number: High Copy
Gene/Insert
  Gene/Insert name: ICP0
  Species: Herpes simplex virus 1 (HSV-1)
  Mutation: Deletion of the RING domain, ∆106-149.
  Cloning method: Restriction Enzyme; 5′ cloning site Unknown (unknown if destroyed)
Terms and licenses: Academic/Nonprofit Terms; Industry Terms: Not Available to Industry
How to cite: pEasiLV-MCS-coICP0fxe was a gift from Nicolas Manel (Addgene plasmid # 235546 ; http://n2t.net/addgene:235546 ; RRID:Addgene_235546)
